Addgene plasmid #184465: pUltra-MDH1-ME1
Purpose: Lentiviral vector for tri-cistronic expression of EGFP, MDH1 and ME1 (seperated by P2A and T2A)
Depositing lab: Gerardo Ferbeyre. Depositing organization: University of Montreal. Publication: A hydride transfer complex reprograms NAD metabolism and bypasses senescence. Igelmann S, Lessard F, Uchenunu O, Bouchard J, Fernandez-Ruiz A, Rowell MC, Lopes-Paciencia S, Papadopoli D, Fouillen A, Ponce KJ, Huot G, Mignacca L, Benfdil M, Kalegari P, Wahba HM, Pencik J, Vuong N, Quenneville J, Guillon J, Bourdeau V, Hulea L, Gagnon E, Kenner L, Moriggl R, Nanci A, Pollak MN, Omichinski JG, Topisirovic I, Ferbeyre G. Mol Cell. 2021 Sep 16;81(18):3848-3865.e19. doi: 10.1016/j.molcel.2021.08.028. PubMed 34547241.
Backbone
  Vector backbone: pUltra
  Backbone manufacturer: obtained from Addgene (#24129)
  Backbone size w/o insert (bp): 8326
  Total vector size (bp): 11021
  Vector type: Mammalian Expression, Lentiviral
  Selectable markers: EGFP
Growth in bacteria
  Bacterial resistance: Ampicillin, 100 μg/mL
  Growth temperature: 30°C
  Growth strain: NEB Stable
  Copy number: High Copy
Gene/Insert 1
  Gene/Insert name: Malate dehydrogenase 1 (alt name: MDH1)
  Species: H. sapiens (human)
  Insert size (bp): 1002
  Mutation: deletion of stop codon
  GenBank ID: NM_005917
  Entrez Gene: MDH1 (a.k.a. DEE88, EIEE88, HEL-S-32, KAR, MDH-s, MDHA, MGC:1375, MOR2)
  Promoter: UbC
  Tag / fusion protein: fused to T2A
  Cloning method: Restriction Enzyme; 5′ cloning site XbaI (not destroyed); 3′ cloning site BamHI (not destroyed)
  Sequencing primers: 5′ ggatctggagcaacaaacttc; 3′ tagctgggccgggattttc
Gene/Insert 2
  Gene/Insert name: Malic Enzyme 1
  Species: H. sapiens (human)
  Insert size (bp): 1719
  GenBank ID: NM_002395
  Entrez Gene: ME1 (a.k.a. HUMNDME, MES)
  Promoter: UbC
  Cloning method: Restriction Enzyme; 5′ cloning site NheI (not destroyed); 3′ cloning site SalI (not destroyed)
  Sequencing primers: 5′ gagggcaggggaagtctac; 3′ gtatccacatagcgtaaaagg
Resource information
  A portion of this plasmid was derived from a plasmid made by: The sequence for the ME1 was from Addgene Plasmid #49163
Terms and licenses: Academic/Nonprofit Terms; Industry Terms: Not Available to Industry
How to cite: pUltra-MDH1-ME1 was a gift from Gerardo Ferbeyre (Addgene plasmid # 184465 ; http://n2t.net/addgene:184465 ; RRID:Addgene_184465)
