[The description below was written by a language model from this plasmid's Addgene catalogue record and pLannotate feature annotations shown in this document.]
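Description:
pUltra-MDH1-ME1 is a third-generation-style HIV-1-based lentiviral expression vector built on the pUltra backbone, with a total size of about 11 kb. It is maintained in E. coli through a high-copy ColE1/pUC origin and ampicillin resistance (AmpR/bla). The backbone also carries an f1 origin, an SV40 origin and poly(A) signal, and remnants of lac/lacZα and T3/T7 promoter sequences. There is no mammalian drug-resistance marker, so transduced cells are identified by EGFP fluorescence.

The viral portion begins with an RSV promoter driving a truncated 5' LTR. This is followed by the Ψ packaging signal with a partial gag sequence, the Rev response element for Rev-dependent export of the genomic RNA, and the cPPT/CTS, which aids nuclear import. Downstream, the human ubiquitin C (UbC) promoter drives a single tri-cistronic open reading frame: EGFP, then human malate dehydrogenase 1 (MDH1, with its stop codon deleted), then human malic enzyme 1 (ME1). According to the catalogue entry, a P2A peptide separates EGFP from MDH1, although this element is not called in the feature table. A T2A peptide links MDH1 to ME1. Ribosomal skipping at these 2A sites yields three separate proteins from one transcript. A WPRE enhances transcript expression, and a truncated 3' LTR closes the transfer cassette.

The vector is intended for stable co-expression of the two cytosolic NAD(P)-linked metabolic enzymes in mammalian cells, and the associated work concerns NAD metabolism and senescence bypass. A second, partial sequence record covers only the origin and AmpR region of the backbone.
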