Features (pLannotate 1.2.2; 5 found; start..end, strand, type, name):
    120..380     -  rep_origin     ori (fragment): high-copy-number ColE1/pMB1/pBR322/pUC origin of replication
    422..708     -  rep_origin     ori (fragment): high-copy-number ColE1/pMB1/pBR322/pUC origin of replication
    879..1739    -  CDS            AmpR: β-lactamase; bla; confers resistance to ampicillin, carbenicillin, and related antibiotics
   1740..1844    -  promoter       AmpR promoter: bla
   1870..1906    -  rep_origin     M13 ori (fragment): M13 bacteriophage origin of replication; arrow indicates direction of (+) strand synthesis
>Addgene plasmid #184465 | pUltra-MDH1-ME1 | addgene full sequence | sequence record 364794 | Addgene Partial NGS Result
GCTCACTCAAAGGCGGTAATACGGTTATCCACAGAATCAGGGGATAACGCAGGAAAGAACATGTGAGCAA
AAGGCCAGCAAAAGGCCAGGAACCGTAAAAAGGCCGCGTTGCTGGCGTTTTTCCATAGGCTCCGCCCCCC
TGACGAGCATCACAAAAATCGACGCTCAAGTGAGAGGTGGCGAAACCCGACAGGACTATAAAGATACCAG
GCGTTTCCCCCTGGAAGCTCCCTCGTGCGCTCTCCTGTTCCGACCCTGCCGCTTACCGGATACCTGTCCG
CCTTTCTCCCTTCGGGAAGCGTGGCGCTTTCTCATAGCTCACGCTGTAGGTATCTCAGTTCGGTGTAGGT
CGTTCGCTCCAAGCTGGGCTGTGTGCACGAMYSNNNNNNNNNNNNNNNNNNNNNNNNNNNNNNNNNNNNN
KATCGTCTTGAGTCCAACCCGGTAAGACACGACTTATCGCCACTGGCAGCAGCCACTGGTAACAGGATTA
GCAGAGCGAGGTATGTAGGCGGTGCTACAGAGTTCTTGAAGTGGTGGCCTAACTACGGCTACACTAGAAG
AACAGTATTTGGTATCTGCGCTCTGCTGAAGCCAGTTACCTTCGGAAAAAGAGTTGGTAGCTCTTGATCC
GGCAAACAAACCACCGCTGGTAGCGGTGGTTTTTTTGTTTGCAAGCAGCAGATTACGCGCAGAAAAAAAG
GATCTCAAGAAGATCCTTTGATCTTTTCTACGGGGTCTGACGCTCAGTGGAACGAAAACTCACGTTAAGG
GATTTTGGTCATGAGATTATCAAAAAGGATCTTCACCTAGATCCTTTTAAATTAAAAATGAAGTTTTAAA
TCAATCTAAAGTATATATGAGTAAACTTGGTCTGACAGTTACCAATGCTTAATCAGTGAGGCACCTATCT
CAGCGATCTGTCTATTTCGTTCATCCATAGTTGCCTGACTCCCCGTCGTGTAGATAACTACGATACGGGA
GGGCTTACCATCTGGCCCCAGTGCTGCAATGATACCGCGAGACCCACGCTCACCGGCTCCAGATTTATCA
GCAATAAACCAGCCAGCCGGAAGGGCCGAGCGCAGAAGTGGTCCTGCAACTTTATCCGCCTCCATCCAGT
CTATTAATTGTTGCCGGGAAGCTAGAGTAAGTAGTTCGCCAGTTAATAGTTTGCGCAACGTTGTTGCCAT
TGCTACAGGCATCGTGGTGTCACGCTCGTCGTTTGGTATGGCTTCATTCAGCTCCGGTTCCCAACGATCA
AGGCGAGTTACATGATCCCCCATGTTGTGCAAAAAAGCGGTTAGCTCCTTCGGTCCTCCGATCGTTGTCA
GAAGTAAGTTGGCCGCAGTGTTATCACTCATGGTTATGGCAGCACTGCATAATTCTCTTACTGTCATGCC
ATCCGTAAGATGCTTTTCTGTGACTGGTGAGTACTCAACCAAGTCATTCTGAGAATAGTGTATGCGGCGA
CCGAGTTGCTCTTGCCCGGCGTCAATACGGGATAATACCGCGCCACATAGCAGAACTTTAAAAGTGCTCA
TCATTGGAAAACGTTCTTCGGGGCGAAAACTCTCAAGGATCTTACCGCTGTTGAGATCCAGTTCGATGTA
ACCCANKCGTGCACCCAACTGATCTTCAGCATCTTTTACTTTCACCAGCGTTTCTGGGTGAGCAAAAACA
GGAAGGCAAAATGCCGCAAAAAAGGGAATAAGGGCGACACGGAAATGTTGAATACTCATACTCTTCCTTT
TTCAATATTATTGAAGCATTTATCAGGGTTATTGTCTCATGAGCGGATACATATTTGAATGTATTTAGAA
AAATAAACAAATAGGGGTTCCGCGCACATTTCCCCGAAAAGTGCCACCTAAATTGTAAGCGTTAATATTT
TGTTAAAATTCGCGTT
