Features (pLannotate 1.2.2; 29 found; start..end, strand, type, name):
      1..121     +  rep_origin     RSF ori (fragment): Plasmids containing the RSF 1030 origin of replication can be propagated in E. coli cells that contain additional plasmids with compatible origins.
    123..215     +  CDS            lacI (fragment): lac repressor; lacI; The lac repressor binds to the lac operator to inhibit transcription in E. coli. This inhibition can be relieved by adding lactose or isopropyl-β-D-thiogalactopyranoside (IPTG).
    228..249     +  protein_bind   CAP binding site: CAP binding activates transcription in the presence of cAMP. E. coli catabolite activator protein
    264..294     +  promoter       lac promoter: promoter for the E. coli lac operon
    298..320     +  protein_bind   lac operator (fragment): The lac repressor binds to the lac operator to inhibit transcription in E. coli. This inhibition can be relieved by adding lactose or isopropyl-β-D-thiogalactopyranoside (IPTG). lac repressor encoded by lacI
    363..381     +  promoter       T3 promoter: promoter for bacteriophage T3 RNA polymerase
    409..635     +  promoter       RSV promoter: Rous sarcoma virus enhancer/promoter
    636..816     +  LTR            5' LTR (truncated): truncated 5' long terminal repeat (LTR) from HIV-1
    863..988     +  misc_feature   HIV-1 Ψ: packaging signal of human immunodeficiency virus type 1
    972..1335    +  CDS            HIV-1 gag (fragment): gag protein from human immunodeficiency virus 1; gag
   1481..1714    +  misc_feature   RRE: The Rev response element (RRE) of HIV-1 allows for Rev-dependent mRNA export from the nucleus to the cytoplasm.
   2091..2191    +  CDS            Rev (fragment): human immunodeficiency virus 1 (HIV-1) Rev protein; rev; enhances nuclear export of unspliced and incompletely spliced viral mRNAs
   2241..2358    +  misc_feature   cPPT/CTS: central polypurine tract and central termination sequence of HIV-1
   2423..3634    +  promoter       UbC promoter: human ubiquitin C promoter
   3673..4389    +  CDS            EGFP: EGFP is a basic (constitutively fluorescent) green fluorescent protein published in 1996, derived from Aequorea victoria. It is reported to be a rapidly-maturing weak dimer with moderate acid sensitivity.
   4462..5463    +  CDS            MDH1: MDHC_HUMAN - Also known as MDHA. Experimental evidence at protein level: Swiss-Prot protein existence level 1. Catalyzes the reduction of aromatic alpha-keto acids in the presence of NADH (PubMed:3052244). Plays essential roles in the malate- aspartate shuttle and the tricarboxylic acid cycle, important in mitochondrial NADH supply for oxidative phosphorylation (PubMed:31538237). From Homo sapiens (Human).
   5479..5531    +  CDS            T2A (fragment): 2A peptide from Thosea asigna virus capsid protein Eukaryotic ribosomes fail to insert a peptide bond between the Gly and Pro residues, yielding separate polypeptides.
   5539..7254    +  CDS            ME1: MAOX_HUMAN - Experimental evidence at protein level: Swiss-Prot protein existence level 1. From Homo sapiens (Human).
   7269..7857    +  misc_feature   WPRE: woodchuck hepatitis virus posttranscriptional regulatory element
   7878..8015    +  CDS            nef (fragment): NEF_HV1LA - Experimental evidence at protein level: Swiss-Prot protein existence level 1. Extracellular Nef protein targets CD4(+) T-lymphocytes for apoptosis by interacting with CXCR4 surface receptors. From Human immunodeficiency virus type 1 group M subtype B (isolate Lai) (HIV-1).
   8001..8181    +  LTR            5' LTR (truncated): truncated 5' long terminal repeat (LTR) from HIV-1
   8253..8374    +  polyA_signal   SV40 poly(A) signal: SV40 polyadenylation signal
   8414..8549    +  rep_origin     SV40 ori: SV40 origin of replication
   8570..8588    -  promoter       T7 promoter: promoter for bacteriophage T7 RNA polymerase
   8596..8751    +  CDS            lacZα (fragment): LacZα fragment of β-galactosidase; lacZ fragment
   8756..9184    +  rep_origin     f1 ori (sequence partly withheld): f1 bacteriophage origin of replication; arrow indicates direction of (+) strand synthesis
   9237..9341    +  promoter       AmpR promoter: bla
   9342..10202   +  CDS            AmpR: β-lactamase; bla; confers resistance to ampicillin, carbenicillin, and related antibiotics
  10373..10961   +  rep_origin     ori: high-copy-number ColE1/pMB1/pBR322/pUC origin of replication
>Addgene plasmid #184465 | pUltra-MDH1-ME1 | addgene full sequence | sequence record 375732 | Addgene NGS Result
TTCTTTCCTGCGTTATCCCCTGATTCTGTGGATAACCGTATTACCGCCTTTGAGTGAGCTGATACCGCTC
GCCGCAGCCGAACGACCGAGCGCAGCGAGTCAGTGAGCGAGGAAGCGGAAGAGCGCCCAATACGCAAACC
GCCTCTCCCCGCGCGTTGGCCGATTCATTAATGCAGCTGGCACGACAGGTTTCCCGACTGGAAAGCGGGC
AGTGAGCGCAACGCAATTAATGTGAGTTAGCTCACTCATTAGGCACCCCAGGCTTTACACTTTATGCTTC
CGGCTCGTATGTTGTGTGGAATTGTGAGCGGATAACAATTTCACACAGGAAACAGCTATGACCATGATTA
CGCCAAGCGCGCAATTAACCCTCACTAAAGGGAACAAAAGCTGGAGCTGCAAGCTTAATGTAGTCTTATG
CAATACTCTTGTAGTCTTGCAACATGGTAACGATGAGTTAGCAACATGCCTTACAAGGAGAGAAAAAGCA
CCGTGCATGCCGATTGGTGGAAGTAAGGTGGTACGATCGTGCCTTATTAGGAAGGCAACAGACGGGTCTG
ACATGGATTGGACGAACCACTGAATTGCCGCATTGCAGAGATATTGTATTTAAGTGCCTAGCTCGATACA
TAAACGGGTCTCTCTGGTTAGACCAGATCTGAGCCTGGGAGCTCTCTGGCTAACTAGGGAACCCACTGCT
TAAGCCTCAATAAAGCTTGCCTTGAGTGCTTCAAGTAGTGTGTGCCCGTCTGTTGTGTGACTCTGGTAAC
TAGAGATCCCTCAGACCCTTTTAGTCAGTGTGGAAAATCTCTAGCAGTGGCGCCCGAACAGGGACTTGAA
AGCGAAAGGGAAACCAGAGGAGCTCTCTCGACGCAGGACTCGGCTTGCTGAAGCGCGCACGGCAAGAGGC
GAGGGGCGGCGACTGGTGAGTACGCCAAAAATTTTGACTAGCGGAGGCTAGAAGGAGAGAGATGGGTGCG
AGAGCGTCAGTATTAAGCGGGGGAGAATTAGATCGCGATGGGAAAAAATTCGGTTAAGGCCAGGGGGAAA
GAAAAAATATAAATTAAAACATATAGTATGGGCAAGCAGGGAGCTAGAACGATTCGCAGTTAATCCTGGC
CTGTTAGAAACATCAGAAGGCTGTAGACAAATACTGGGACAGCTACAACCATCCCTTCAGACAGGATCAG
AAGAACTTAGATCATTATATAATACAGTAGCAACCCTCTATTGTGTGCATCAAAGGATAGAGATAAAAGA
CACCAAGGAAGCTTTAGACAAGATAGAGGAAGAGCAAAACAAAAGTAAGACCACCGCACAGCAAGCGGCC
GCTGATCTTCAGACCTGGAGGAGGAGATATGAGGGACAATTGGAGAAGTGAATTATATAAATATAAAGTA
GTAAAAATTGAACCATTAGGAGTAGCACCCACCAAGGCAAAGAGAAGAGTGGTGCAGAGAGAAAAAAGAG
CAGTGGGAATAGGAGCTTTGTTCCTTGGGTTCTTGGGAGCAGCAGGAAGCACTATGGGCGCAGCGTCAAT
GACGCTGACGGTACAGGCCAGACAATTATTGTCTGGTATAGTGCAGCAGCAGAACAATTTGCTGAGGGCT
ATTGAGGCGCAACAGCATCTGTTGCAACTCACAGTCTGGGGCATCAAGCAGCTCCAGGCAAGAATCCTGG
CTGTGGAAAGATACCTAAAGGATCAACAGCTCCTGGGGATTTGGGGTTGCTCTGGAAAACTCATTTGCAC
CACTGCTGTGCCTTGGAATGCTAGTTGGAGTAATAAATCTCTGGAACAGATTTGGAATCACACGACCTGG
ATGGAGTGGGACAGAGAAATTAACAATTACACAAGCTTAATACACTCCTTAATTGAAGAATCGCAAAACC
AGCAAGAAAAGAATGAACAAGAATTATTGGAATTAGATAAATGGGCAAGTTTGTGGAATTGGTTTAACAT
AACAAATTGGCTGTGGTATATAAAATTATTCATAATGATAGTAGGAGGCTTGGTAGGTTTAAGAATAGTT
TTTGCTGTACTTTCTATAGTGAATAGAGTTAGGCAGGGATATTCACCATTATCGTTTCAGACCCACCTCC
CAACCCCGAGGGGACCCGACAGGCCCGAAGGAATAGAAGAAGAAGGTGGAGAGAGAGACAGAGACAGATC
CATTCGATTAGTGAACGGATCGGCACTGCGTGCGCCAATTCTGCAGACAAATGGCAGTATTCATCCACAA
TTTTAAAAGAAAAGGGGGGATTGGGGGGTACAGTGCAGGGGAAAGAATAGTAGACATAATAGCAACAGAC
ATACAAACTAAAGAATTACAAAAACAAATTACAAAAATTCAAAATTTTCGGGTTTATTACAGGGACAGCA
GAGATCCAGTTTGGTTAATTAACCCGTGTCGGCTCCAGATCTGGCCTCCGCGCCGGGTTTTGGCGCCTCC
CGCGGGCGCCCCCCTCCTCACGGCGAGCGCTGCCACGTCAGACGAAGGGCGCAGCGAGCGTCCTGATCCT
TCCGCCCGGACGCTCAGGACAGCGGCCCGCTGCTCATAAGACTCGGCCTTAGAACCCCAGTATCAGCAGA
AGGACATTTTAGGACGGGACTTGGGTGACTCTAGGGCACTGGTTTTCTTTCCAGAGAGCGGAACAGGCGA
GGAAAAGTAGTCCCTTCTCGGCGATTCTGCGGAGGGATCTCCGTGGGGCGGTGAACGCCGATGATTATAT
AAGGACGCGCCGGGTGTGGCACAGCTAGTTCCGTCGCAGCCGGGATTTGGGTCGCGGTTCTTGTTTGTGG
ATCGCTGTGATCGTCACTTGGTGAGTAGCGGGCTGCTGGGCTGGCCGGGGCTTTCGTGGCCGCCGGGCCG
CTCGGTGGGACGGAAGCGTGTGGAGAGACCGCCAAGGGCTGTAGTCTGGGTCCGCGAGCAAGGTTGCCCT
GAACTGGGGGTTGGGGGGAGCGCAGCAAAATGGCGGCTGTTCCCGAGTCTTGAATGGAAGACGCTTGTGA
GGCGGGCTGTGAGGTCGTTGAAACAAGGTGGGGGGCATGGTGGGCGGCAAGAACCCAAGGTCTTGAGGCC
TTCGCTAATGCGGGAAAGCTCTTATTCGGGTGAGATGGGCTGGGGCACCATCTGGGGACCCTGACGTGAA
GTTTGTCACTGACTGGAGAACTCGGTTTGTCGTCTGTTGCGGGGGCGGCAGTTATGGCGGTGCCGTTGGG
CAGTGCACCCGTACCTTTGGGAGCGCGCGCCCTCGTCGTGTCGTGACGTCACCCGTTCTGTTGGCTTATA
ATGCAGGGTGGGGCCACCTGCCGGTAGGTGTGCGGTAGGCTTTTCTCCGTCGCAGGACGCAGGGTTCGGG
CCTAGGGTAGGCTCTCCTGAATCGACAGGCGCCGGACCTCTGGTGAGGGGAGGGATAAGTGAGGCGTCAG
TTTCTTTGGTCGGTTTTATGTACCTATCTTCTTAAGTAGCTGAAGCTCCGGTTTTGAACTATGCGCTCGG
GGTTGGCGAGTGTGTTTTGTGAAGTTTTTTAGGCACCTTTTGAAATGTAATCATTTGGGTCAATATGTAA
TTTTCAGTGTTAGACTAGTAAATTGTCCGCTAAATTCTGGCCGTTTTTGGCTTTTTTGTTAGACGAAGCT
TGGGCTGCAGGTCCGATCCACCGGTCGCCACCATGGTGAGCAAGGGCGAGGAGCTGTTCACCGGGGTGGT
GCCCATCCTGGTCGAGCTGGACGGCGACGTAAACGGCCACAAGTTCAGCGTGTCCGGCGAGGGCGAGGGC
GATGCCACCTACGGCAAGCTGACCCTGAAGTTCATCTGCACCACCGGCAAGCTGCCCGTGCCCTGGCCCA
CCCTCGTGACCACCCTGACCTACGGCGTGCAGTGCTTCAGCCGCTACCCCGACCACATGAAGCAGCACGA
CTTCTTCAAGTCCGCCATGCCCGAAGGCTACGTCCAGGAGCGCACCATCTTCTTCAAGGACGACGGCAAC
TACAAGACCCGCGCCGAGGTGAAGTTCGAGGGCGACACCCTGGTGAACCGCATCGAGCTGAAGGGCATCG
ACTTCAAGGAGGACGGCAACATCCTGGGGCACAAGCTGGAGTACAACTACAACAGCCACAACGTCTATAT
CATGGCCGACAAGCAGAAGAACGGCATCAAGGTGAACTTCAAGATCCGCCACAACATCGAGGACGGCAGC
GTGCAGCTCGCCGACCACTACCAGCAGAACACCCCCATCGGCGACGGCCCCGTGCTGCTGCCCGACAACC
ACTACCTGAGCACCCAGTCCGCCCTGAGCAAAGACCCCAACGAGAAGCGCGATCACATGGTCCTGCTGGA
GTTCGTGACCGCCGCCGGGATCACTCTCGGCATGGACGAGCTGTACAAGGGATCTGGAGCAACAAACTTC
TCACTACTCAAACAAGCAGGTGACGTGGAGGAGAATCCCGGGCCTTCTAGAATGTCTGAACCAATCAGAG
TCCTTGTGACTGGAGCAGCTGGTCAAATTGCATATTCACTGCTGTACAGTATTGGAAATGGATCTGTCTT
TGGTAAAGATCAGCCTATAATTCTTGTGCTGTTGGATATCACCCCCATGATGGGTGTCCTGGACGGTGTC
CTAATGGAACTGCAAGACTGTGCCCTTCCCCTCCTGAAAGATGTCATCGCAACAGATAAAGAAGACGTTG
CCTTCAAAGACCTGGATGTGGCCATTCTTGTGGGCTCCATGCCAAGAAGGGAAGGCATGGAGAGAAAAGA
TTTACTGAAAGCAAATGTGAAAATCTTCAAATCCCAGGGTGCAGCCTTAGATAAATACGCCAAGAAGTCA
GTTAAGGTTATTGTTGTGGGTAATCCAGCCAATACCAACTGCCTGACTGCTTCCAAGTCAGCTCCATCCA
TCCCCAAGGAGAACTTCAGTTGCTTGACTCGTTTGGATCACAACCGAGCTAAAGCTCAAATTGCTCTTAA
ACTTGGTGTGACTGCTAATGATGTAAAGAATGTCATTATCTGGGGAAACCATTCCTCGACTCAGTATCCA
GATGTCAACCATGCCAAGGTGAAATTGCAAGGAAAGGAAGTTGGTGTTTATGAAGCTCTGAAAGATGACA
GCTGGCTCAAGGGAGAATTTGTCACGACTGTGCAGCAGCGTGGCGCTGCTGTCATCAAGGCTCGAAAACT
ATCCAGTGCCATGTCTGCTGCAAAAGCCATCTGTGACCACGTCAGGGACATCTGGTTTGGAACCCCAGAG
GGAGAGTTTGTGTCCATGGGTGTTATCTCTGATGGCAACTCCTATGGTGTTCCTGATGATCTGCTCTACT
CATTCCCTGTTGTAATCAAGAATAAGACCTGGAAGTTTGTTGAAGGTCTCCCTATTAATGATTTCTCACG
TGAGAAGATGGATCTTACTGCAAAGGAACTGACAGAAGAAAAAGAAAGTGCTTTTGAATTTCTTTCCTCT
GCCGGATCCGGCTCCGGCGAGGGCAGGGGAAGTCTACTAACATGCGGGGACGTGGAGGAAAATCCCGGCC
CAGCTAGCATGGAGCCCGAAGCCCCCCGTCGCCGCCACACCCATCAGCGCGGCTACCTGCTGACACGGAA
CCCTCACCTCAACAAGGACTTGGCCTTTACCCTGGAAGAGAGACAGCAATTGAACATTCATGGATTGTTG
CCACCTTCCTTCAACAGTCAGGAGATCCAGGTTCTTAGAGTAGTAAAAAATTTCGAGCATCTGAACTCTG
ACTTTGACAGGTATCTTCTCTTAATGGATCTCCAAGATAGAAATGAAAAACTCTTTTATAGAGTGCTGAC
ATCTGACATTGAGAAATTCATGCCTATTGTTTATACTCCCACTGTGGGTCTGGCTTGCCAACAATATAGT
TTGGTGTTTCGGAAGCCAAGAGGTCTCTTTATTACTATCCACGATCGAGGGCATATTGCTTCAGTTCTCA
ATGCATGGCCAGAAGATGTCATCAAGGCCATTGTGGTGACTGATGGAGAGCGTATTCTTGGCTTGGGAGA
CCTTGGCTGTAATGGAATGGGCATCCCTGTGGGTAAATTGGCTCTATATACAGCTTGCGGAGGGATGAAT
CCTCAAGAATGTCTGCCTGTCATTCTGGATGTGGGAACCGAAAATGAGGAGTTACTTAAAGATCCACTCT
ACATTGGACTACGGCAGAGAAGAGTAAGAGGTTCTGAATATGATGATTTTTTGGACGAATTCATGGAGGC
AGTTTCTTCCAAGTATGGCATGAATTGCCTTATTCAGTTTGAAGATTTTGCCAATGTGAATGCATTTCGT
CTCCTGAACAAGTATCGAAACCAGTATTGCACATTCAATGATGATATTCAAGGAACAGCATCTGTTGCAG
TTGCAGGTCTCCTTGCAGCTCTTCGAATAACCAAGAACAAACTGTCTGATCAAACAATACTATTCCAAGG
AGCTGGAGAGGCTGCCCTAGGGATTGCACACCTGATTGTGATGGCCTTGGAAAAAGAAGGTTTACCAAAA
GAGAAAGCCATCAAAAAGATATGGCTGGTTGATTCAAAAGGATTAATAGTTAAGGGACGTGCTTCCTTAA
CACAAGAGAAAGAGAAGTTTGCCCATGAACATGAAGAAATGAAGAACCTAGAAGCCATTGTTCAAGAAAT
AAAACCAACTGCCCTCATAGGAGTTGCTGCAATTGGTGGTGCATTCTCAGAACAAATTCTCAAAGATATG
GCTGCCTTCAATGAACGGCCTATTATTTTTGCTTTGAGTAATCCAACTAGCAAAGCAGAATGTTCTGCAG
AGCAGTGCTACAAAATAACCAAGGGACGTGCAATTTTTGCCAGTGGCAGTCCTTTTGATCCAGTCACTCT
TCCAAATGGACAGACCCTATATCCTGGCCAAGGCAACAATTCCTATGTGTTCCCTGGAGTTGCTCTTGGT
GTTGTGGCGTGTGGATTGAGGCAGATCACAGATAATATTTTCCTCACTACTGCTGAGGTTATAGCTCAGC
AAGTGTCAGATAAACACTTGGAAGAGGGTCGGCTTTATCCTCCTTTGAATACCATTAGAGATGTTTCTCT
GAAAATTGCAGAAAAGATTGTGAAAGATGCATACCAAGAAAAGACAGCCACAGTTTATCCTGAACCGCAA
AACAAAGAAGCATTTGTCCGCTCCCAGATGTATAGTACTGATTATGACCAGATTCTACCTGATTGTTATT
CTTGGCCTGAAGAGGTGCAGAAAATACAGACCAAAGTTGACCAGTAGGTCGACTCGACAATCAACCTCTG
GATTACAAAATTTGTGAAAGATTGACTGGTATTCTTAACTATGTTGCTCCTTTTACGCTATGTGGATACG
CTGCTTTAATGCCTTTGTATCATGCTATTGCTTCCCGTATGGCTTTCATTTTCTCCTCCTTGTATAAATC
CTGGTTGCTGTCTCTTTATGAGGAGTTGTGGCCCGTTGTCAGGCAACGTGGCGTGGTGTGCACTGTGTTT
GCTGACGCAACCCCCACTGGTTGGGGCATTGCCACCACCTGTCAGCTCCTTTCCGGGACTTTCGCTTTCC
CCCTCCCTATTGCCACGGCGGAACTCATCGCCGCCTGCCTTGCCCGCTGCTGGACAGGGGCTCGGCTGTT
GGGCACTGACAATTCCGTGGTGTTGTCGGGGAAGCTGACGTCCTTTCCATGGCTGCTCGCCTGTGTTGCC
ACCTGGATTCTGCGCGGGACGTCCTTCTGCTACGTCCCTTCGGCCCTCAATCCAGCGGACCTTCCTTCCC
GCGGCCTGCTGCCGGCTCTGCGGCCTCTTCCGCATCTTCGCCTTCGCCCTCAGACGAGTCGGATCTCCCT
TTGGGCCGCCTCCCCGCCTGGAATTAATTCGAGCTCGGTACCTTTAAGACCAATGACTTACAAGGCAGCT
GTAGATCTTAGCCACTTTTTAAAAGAAAAGGGGGGACTGGAAGGGCTACGTAACTCCCAACGAAGACAAG
ATCTGCTTTTTGCTTGTACTGGGTCTCTCTGGTTAGACCAGATCTGAGCCTGGGAGCTCTCTGGCTAACT
AGGGAACCCACTGCTTAAGCCTCAATAAAGCTTGCCTTGAGTGCTTCAAGTAGTGTGTGCCCGTCTGTTG
TGTGACTCTGGTAACTAGAGATCCCTCAGACCCTTTTAGTCAGTGTGGAAAATCTCTAGCAGTAGTAGTT
CATGTCATCTTATTATTCAGTATTTATAACTTGCAAAGAAATGAATATCAGAGAGTGAGAGGAACTTGTT
TATTGCAGCTTATAATGGTTACAAATAAAGCAATAGCATCACAAATTTCACAAATAAAGCATTTTTTTCA
CTGCATTCTAGTTGTGGTTTGTCCAAACTCATCAATGTATCTTATCATGTCTGGCTCTAGCTATCCCGCC
CCTAACTCCGCCCATCCCGCCCCTAACTCCGCCCAGTTCCGCCCATTCTCCGCCCCATGGCTGACTAATT
TTTTTTATTTATGCAGAGGCCGAGGCCGCCTCGGCCTCTGAGCTATTCCAGAAGTAGTGAGGAGGCTTTT
TTGGAGGCCTAGGGACGTACCCAATTCGCCCTATAGTGAGTCGTATTACGCGCGCTCACTGGCCGTCGTT
TTACAACGTCGTGACTGGGAAAACCCTGGCGTTACCCAACTTAATCGCCTTGCAGCACATCCCCCTTTCG
CCAGCTGGCGTAATAGCGAAGAGGCCCGCACCGATCGCCCTTCCCAACAGTTGCGCAGCCTGAATGGCGA
ATGGG
[124 nt withheld, positions 8756-8879]
C
[91 nt withheld, positions 8881-8971]
A
[49 nt withheld, positions 8973-9021]
CCTTTGACGTTGGAGTCCACGTTCTTT
[37 nt withheld, positions 9049-9085]
ACCCTATCTCGGTCTATTCTTTTGATTTATAAGGGATTTTGCCGATTTCGGCCTATTGGTTAAAAAATGA
GCTGATTTAACAAAAATTTAACGCGAATTTTAACAAAATATTAACGCTTACAATTTAGGTGGCACTTTTC
GGGGAAATGTGCGCGGAACCCCTATTTGTTTATTTTTCTAAATACATTCAAATATGTATCCGCTCATGAG
ACAATAACCCTGATAAATGCTTCAATAATATTGAAAAAGGAAGAGTATGAGTATTCAACATTTCCGTGTC
GCCCTTATTCCCTTTTTTGCGGCATTTTGCCTTCCTGTTTTTGCTCACCCAGAAACGCTGGTGAAAGTAA
AAGATGCTGAAGATCAGTTGGGTGCACGAGTGGGTTACATCGAACTGGATCTCAACAGCGGTAAGATCCT
TGAGAGTTTTCGCCCCGAAGAACGTTTTCCAATGATGAGCACTTTTAAAGTTCTGCTATGTGGCGCGGTA
TTATCCCGTATTGACGCCGGGCAAGAGCAACTCGGTCGCCGCATACACTATTCTCAGAATGACTTGGTTG
AGTACTCACCAGTCACAGAAAAGCATCTTACGGATGGCATGACAGTAAGAGAATTATGCAGTGCTGCCAT
AACCATGAGTGATAACACTGCGGCCAACTTACTTCTGACAACGATCGGAGGACCGAAGGAGCTAACCGCT
TTTTTGCACAACATGGGGGATCATGTAACTCGCCTTGATCGTTGGGAACCGGAGCTGAATGAAGCCATAC
CAAACGACGAGCGTGACACCACGATGCCTGTAGCAATGGCAACAACGTTGCGCAAACTATTAACTGGCGA
ACTACTTACTCTAGCTTCCCGGCAACAATTAATAGACTGGATGGAGGCGGATAAAGTTGCAGGACCACTT
CTGCGCTCGGCCCTTCCGGCTGGCTGGTTTATTGCTGATAAATCTGGAGCCGGTGAGCGTGGGTCTCGCG
GTATCATTGCAGCACTGGGGCCAGATGGTAAGCCCTCCCGTATCGTAGTTATCTACACGACGGGGAGTCA
GGCAACTATGGATGAACGAAATAGACAGATCGCTGAGATAGGTGCCTCACTGATTAAGCATTGGTAACTG
TCAGACCAAGTTTACTCATATATACTTTAGATTGATTTAAAACTTCATTTTTAATTTAAAAGGATCTAGG
TGAAGATCCTTTTTGATAATCTCATGACCAAAATCCCTTAACGTGAGTTTTCGTTCCACTGAGCGTCAGA
CCCCGTAGAAAAGATCAAAGGATCTTCTTGAGATCCTTTTTTTCTGCGCGTAATCTGCTGCTTGCAAACA
AAAAAACCACCGCTACCAGCGGTGGTTTGTTTGCCGGATCAAGAGCTACCAACTCTTTTTCCGAAGGTAA
CTGGCTTCAGCAGAGCGCAGATACCAAATACTGTTCTTCTAGTGTAGCCGTAGTTAGGCCACCACTTCAA
GAACTCTGTAGCACCGCCTACATACCTCGCTCTGCTAATCCTGTTACCAGTGGCTGCTGCCAGTGGCGAT
AAGTCGTGTCTTACCGGGTTGGACTCAAGACGATAGTTACCGGATAAGGCGCAGCGGTCGGGCTGAACGG
GGGGTTCGTGCACACAGCCCAGCTTGGAGCGAACGACCTACACCGAACTGAGATACCTACAGCGTGAGCT
ATGAGAAAGCGCCACGCTTCCCGAAGGGAGAAAGGCGGACAGGTATCCGGTAAGCGGCAGGGTCGGAACA
GGAGAGCGCACGAGGGAGCTTCCAGGGGGAAACGCCTGGTATCTTTATAGTCCTGTCGGGTTTCGCCACC
TCTCACTTGAGCGTCGATTTTTGTGATGCTCGTCAGGGGGGCGGAGCCTATGGAAAAACGCCAGCAACGC
GGCCTTTTTACGGTTCCTGGCCTTTTGCTGGCCTTTTGCTCACATG
